>Addgene plasmid #159810 | pMDJ21 - pEXP [Psmu-1 | eFlp recombinase (PATCs) | smu-1 UTR] | addgene full sequence | sequence record 317247 | Addgene NGS Result
CAGGAAACAGCTATGACCATGATTACGCCAAGCTATCAACTTTGTATAGAAAAGTTGAAATTTTTCAGGC
GGGAAGTGGCTTCGGTGCGTTCAACAAACGCGCTTTTGACTCGCTAGCCGGATCCGGCTTCAGCGGTTTT
GACAAAAGAGCTTTCGATTCACTGGCTGGACAAGGTTTTACTGGATTTGAGAAACGCGCCTTTGATACAG
TGGTACGGTTTTCGGTGGAAATTCCAGTTTTTCGAATTTTCAATAATTTTCAGAGCACGTCAGGCTTTGA
CGATTTCAAATTGTGAAGAGCTCACTGATATTTAAAATTTGGTTCAATTCAAGCACATATTTTTGAGGTA
AGCAACTGATTTTAATGTTGTTAATCAAATGAAAAGTGAAATTTTTGGAATAATTTTTTTTTGTTTTCAG
GTAGCTCCAACGAACGACACACACAAGCCCAGTCCCCCAGTATTCCTGACGACAGCCCCTGCTCACACAC
TTTTTATTATAATTCCTTTTTTTTCAAACTTTTTTTTCAAATTTTATACTTTAATCTCAAAAAACCTATT
CATACGAACACAAGTACCGGTGTGCGTGTGTGAGAATAAGAATTTATTTTAAAAAAATAAAGAATGTCGT
CCTGTTTTTTCATATTTATTGAAGAAAATGGAGCTGGAAAAAAATCAATTGTAAAAAACAGAAAAACGTG
CTGATAAAATGCATTGTACGCAAACTGTGGATTTTGAGAACTAACGTAGTCAAGCAAAAATCTCTGGAAT
TTTATCGATTTTTAACGGATAAACTGTTGTTTTTTGTAACTGTGCATGAAAAAAAATCTCAGGCAAAAAT
ATTTTCTGAAAAAAAAAGAGTTTAAACACAAATGCAAGTCCACAAAAAACTCCAATTTGAAATTCGCTCC
AAAAACGCAAAACACGCCAAGCGCTCGTGCTGGCGCATTTGCCGATCGCTTCCAAAAAGGCTGGCGCACT
TCTCGTGTCCGAGGATATTCGAATTTTACACGTCATTTTCAGCCGTTTTTCACCGAATTTTCGCTGAAAA
CAAGTTTGTACAAAAAAGCAGGCTAAAAATGTCCCAATTCGACATCCTCTGCAAGGTATTTTCCTGCATT
TTTCAACTGGGAAAATGAAAGAAAATCGATAATTTCAGACCCCACCAAAGGTCCTCGTCCGTCAATTCGT
CGAGCGTTTCGAGCGTCCATCCGGAGAGAAGATCGCCTCCTGCGCCGCCGAGCTCACCTACCTCTGCTGG
ATGATCACCCACAACGGAACCGCCATCAAGCGTGCCACCTTCATGTCCTACAACACCATCATCTCCAACT
CCCTCTCCTTCGACATCGTCAACAAGTCCCTCCAATTCAAGTACAAGGTAAGTTTTCTTATGGGAAAGAA
GGAAAAAACCGAGATTTTACTTGAAAAATTGAATTTTTCGCGGGATTTTCACCAAAAATTGTTGAATATT
CATTATTTCACGCTGTAAAACAAAAAAAAAAAAAATCAAAAACTACGTTGAAATCGCGTTTTTAAGCGAA
TTTTCTTCAGAATTGCCAGATTTTAACCCCAAATTTTGCAGTTTTTAAATAAAATTTCACCTTTTCGGCT
CAAATTGTAGATTTTCCTGAAAATTTAGTACAAAAAACAATTTCCTCGTAAATTTTTCAAATAGATTTTC
AGACGCAAAAGGCCACCATCCTCGAGGCCTCCCTCAAGAAGCTCATCCCAGCCTGGGAGTTCACCATCAT
CCCATACAACGGACAAAAGCACCAATCCGACATCACCGACATCGTCTCCTCCCTCCAACTCCAATTCGAG
TCCTCCGAGGAGGCCGACAAGGGAAACTCCCACTCCAAGAAGATGCTCAAGGCCCTCCTCTCCGAGGGAG
AGTCCATCTGGGAGATCACCGAGAAGATCCTCAACTCCTTCGAGTACACCTCCCGTTTCACCAAGACCAA
GACCCTCTACCAATTCCTCTTCCTCGCCACCTTCATCAACTGCGGACGTTTCTCCGACATCAAGGTAAGT
TATGTCTACCTGCCTGCCTACCGCCTAAATTTTTTGTGAAGTTTCTTCAAAAAATCCAGAAAAAAAAACA
ATTTTCATACGATTTTTTCCCTTAAAATTGTGAATTTTCATGCTTTTTAGCCCCAAAAGTCATTATTTGA
GAAAAAATTTCATACAAAAAAGTTTTGAGAAATACACAATTTTTTAAATGTAATTTTCAAATTTTCAATT
TTCAACTAGAAAATTCACAAAACTTGTAAATTTTGGACCAAAACATTTATACAATTACTTTTTTTGAATC
TAATAACTACAATAACTACAAATTTAACATTTTCAGAACGTCGACCCAAAGTCCTTCAAGCTCGTCCAAA
ACAAGTACCTCGGAGTCATCATCCAATGCCTCGTCACCGAGACGAAGACCTCCGTCTCCCGTCACATCTA
CTTCTTCTCCGCCCGTGGACGTATCGACCCACTCGTCTACCTCGACGAGTTCCTCCGTAACTCCGAGCCA
GTCCTCAAGCGTGTCAACCGTACCGGAAACTCCTCCTCCAACAAGCAAGAGTACCAACTCCTCAAGGACA
ACCTCGTCCGTTCCTACAACAAGGCCCTCAAGAAGAACGCCCCATACCCAATCTTCGCCATCAAGGTAAG
TTCTTTTTTTGAAAAGTGCAGTTTGTAGTCTAATTTTCATTTATTTTCTTTTTAAAAAACGCATCAATTT
TTAAATATTTTGGGACAAAATCCGAAAACTGTACTAATTTGTAGTTTGTAAAATTAAAAAAAAAACGCAA
AAAAATGTTTTCAAAAATGCTTAGAATAAAAATAAAATTTCTAAAAAATTGAACAAAATAAACATTTAAA
AATTCAAAAAGTTTGAAAAAATGCAAAGTTTTTTAATGCAAAAAATATTTAATGTTTAAACAAATTTAAA
AAATGTTGTAAGAATATGTTTAGAGACAGTTTTTAAATGTTAAATTGCAAAAAAAAAAAGCAAAAAAAAA
TTTGAAAAATGTAACAGAAAATTTTAATTAAAAAAGTCGTGTTTTTTTCAAACCTGCAATTCTTTGTAAT
TTTATTTATAAAGAGAAACAAATCAAATTGTATATTACGAAAAACGATACTAAAATTCGAAAATTTGCGG
TTTTTTGCGTAAAAAATACGGTTCCGTAATTTTCAGAACGGACCAAAGTCCCACATCGGACGTCACCTCA
TGACCTCCTTCCTCTCCATGAAGGGACTCACCGAGCTCACCAACGTCGTCGGAAACTGGTCCGACAAGCG
TGCCTCCGCCGTCGCCCGTACCACCTACACCCACCAAATCACCGCCATCCCAGACCACTACTTCGCCCTC
GTCTCCCGTTACTACGCCTACGACCCAATCTCCAAGGAGATGATCGCCCTCAAGGACGAGACAAACCCAA
TCGAGGAGTGGCAACACATCGAGCAACTCAAGGGATCCGCCGAGGGATCCATCCGTTACCCAGCCTGGAA
CGGAATCATCTCCCAAGAGGTCCTCGACTACCTCTCCTCCTACATCAACCGTCGTATCTAGACCCAGCTT
TCTTGTACAAAGTGGATTAATTTTCCCCAGATTTCCCCACGATTTTTTTTGACATTTTTATGAAAATTTT
CTCTAAAAGTTACCCCTATTTTGTTTAGACTGATCTCTTATTTTATCCAATGTTTCAAATTTTTGAAATT
GCTCGAAAATTCCAATTTTCACATATTTTTGTTGATTTTTTCGCCATTTTCCCCTGATAAATTAACTTAT
TTTTGCAATTTTTTCTTTCGAAAAAATATTGGTTTCTCATCACCATTTATCCTTTTTTTTATGGAGTTAA
AAATTGTTAAAAAAATTTAATTTTTTTTCTAATTTTAGAGTCAAAACGGGTTCGAATCTAGAGCGTAGCT
GTACGATTTTTTGGCGATTTTTGCGGTTTTCTGGTGAGTTTTTTTAAAGTTATTTTTTTGAAAAAAATTC
TTGAAAATAAAAGGAAATTGTTTTAAAAAAAAATTTCAAAGAAAAAATTTTGAAAAAATTGAAACATTTT
TTTTATTTTGACCAAAAATATTGAAAATTAATTAACATTTTTTTTTGGAAAGTTAATTTTTAATACAAAT
TTTTTAAATTTATTTTACAAAAAAAATTGAATTTCTGTGAAAAATCAGTTTTCCAGTACATAATGATTTG
ACCAAAAAAAATTGAAAAAAATGATTTTTTAAAATTAAAAATACCATAAAATGCTGAAAATTCAGAAAAA
TAAGTAAATTTTAAAAAATTCTGGAAAAACATCTAAAAACCCCCCAAATATAATATTTTGGACCCTTTTA
TTTTCTGCTCGACATCTCAAATATCCTCCAATTTTTCGCTTTTTTGATTAATTGAAAGCATAGTGGGGGC
AGGTGTTATAGGACACCCTTCCCTCCACTTTTTTGGAGCATTTTTCAAAGCTCTTCCGAGAGCAGAAGCT
TCTCAATTTTTCCACCCCAAAAGTTTGAAATTCTGCCAAAAAATCTCGCATTTTAACAATTTTTCGAGAT
GTTTCACGTCCTTTTCATTGCGATTTCCCAACTTTATTATACATAGTTGATAATTCACTGGCCGTCGTTT
TACAACGTCGTGACTGGGAAAACCCTGGCGTTACCCAACTTAATCGCCTTGCAGCACATCCCCCTTTCGC
CAGCTGGCGTAATAGCGAAGAGGCCCGCACCGATCGCCCTTCCCAACAGTTGCGCAGCCTGAATGGCGAA
TGGCGCCTGATGCGGTATTTTCTCCTTACGCATCTGTGCGGTATTTCACACCGCATATGGTGCACTCTCA
GTGCAATCTGCTCTGATGCCGCATAGTTAAGCCAGCCCCGACACCCGCCAACACCCGCTGACGCGCCCTG
ACGGGCTTGTCTGCTCCCGGCATCCGCTTACAGACAAGCTGTGACCGTCTCCGGGAGCTGCATGTGTCAG
AGGTTTTCACCGTCATCACCGAAACGCGCGAGACGAAAGGGCCTCGTGATACGCCTATTTTTATAGGTTA
ATGTCATGATAATAATGGTTTCTTAGACGTCAGGTGGCACTTTTCGGGGAAATGTGCGCGGAACCCCTAT
TTGTTTATTTTTCTAAATACATTCAAATATGTATCCGCTCATGAGACAATAACCCTGATAAATGCTTCAA
TAATATTGAAAAAGGAAGAGTATGAGTATTCAACATTTCCGTGTCGCCCTTATTCCCTTTTTTGCGGCAT
TTTGCCTTCCTGTTTTTGCTCACCCAGAAACGCTGGTGAAAGTAAAAGATGCTGAAGATCAGTTGGGTGC
ACGAGTGGGTTACATCGAACTGGATCTCAACAGCGGTAAGATCCTTGAGAGTTTTCGCCCCGAAGAACGT
TTTCCAATGATGAGCACTTTTAAAGTTCTGCTATGTGGCGCGGTATTATCCCGTATTGACGCCGGGCAAG
AGCAACTCGGTCGCCGCATACACTATTCTCAGAATGACTTGGTTGAGTACTCACCAGTCACAGAAAAGCA
TCTTACGGATGGCATGACAGTAAGAGAATTATGCAGTGCTGCCATAACCATGAGTGATAACACTGCGGCC
AACTTACTTCTGACAACGATCGGAGGACCGAAGGAGCTAACCGCTTTTTTGCACAACATGGGGGATCATG
TAACTCGCCTTGATCGTTGGGAACCGGAGCTGAATGAAGCCATACCAAACGACGAGCGTGACACCACGAT
GCCTGTAGCAATGGCAACAACGTTGCGCAAACTATTAACTGGCGAACTACTTACTCTAGCTTCCCGGCAA
CAATTAATAGACTGGATGGAGGCGGATAAAGTTGCAGGACCACTTCTGCGCTCGGCCCTTCCGGCTGGCT
GGTTTATTGCTGATAAATCTGGAGCCGGTGAGCGTGGGTCTCGCGGTATCATTGCAGCACTGGGGTCAGA
TGGTAAGCCCTCCCGTATCGTAGTTATCTACACGACGGGGAGTCAGGCAACTATGGATGAACGAAATAGA
CAGATCGCTGAGATAGGTGCCTCACTGATTAAGCATTGGTAACTGTCAGACCAAGTTTACTCATATATAC
TTTAGATTGATTTAAAACTTCATTTTTAATTTAAAAGGATCTAGGTGAAGATCCTTTTTGATAATCTCAT
GACCAAAATCCCTTAACGTGAGTTTTCGTTCCACTGAGCGTCAGACCCCGTAGAAAAGATCAAAGGATCT
TCTTGAGATCCTTTTTTTCTGCGCGTAATCTGCTGCTTGCAAACAAAAAAACCACCGCTACCAGCGGTGG
TTTGTTTGCCGGATCAAGAGCTACCAACTCTTTTTCCGAAGGTAACTGGCTTCAGCAGAGCGCAGATACC
AAATACTGTTCTTCTAGTGTAGCCGTAGTTAGGCCACCACTTCAAGAACTCTGTAGCACCGCCTACATAC
CTCGCTCTGCTAATCCTGTTACCAGTGGCTGCTGCCAGTGGCGATAAGTCGTGTCTTACCGGGTTGGACT
CAAGACGATAGTTACCGGATAAGGCGCAGCGGTCGGGCTGAACGGGGGGTTCGTGCACACAGCCCAGCTT
GGAGCGAACGACCTACACCGAACTGAGATACCTACAGCGTGAGCTATGAGAAAGCGCCACGCTTCCCGAA
GGGAGAAAGGCGGACAGGTATCCGGTAAGCGGCAGGGTCGGAACAGGAGAGCGCACGAGGGAGCTTCCAG
GGGGAAACGCCTGGTATCTTTATAGTCCTGTCGGGTTTCGCCACCTCTGACTTGAGCGTCGATTTTTGTG
ATGCTCGTCAGGGGGGCGGAGCCTATGGAAAAACGCCAGCAACGCGGCCTTTTTACGGTTCCTGGTCTTT
TGCTGGCCTTTTGCTCACATGTTCTTTCCTGCGTTATCCCCTGATTCTGTGGATAACCGTATTACCGCCT
TTGAGTGAGCTGATACCAGCGGATAACAATTTCACA
Features (pLannotate 1.2.2; 12 found; start..end, strand, type, name):
     37..57      +  protein_bind   attB4: mutant version of attB; core recombination site for the Gateway® BP reaction BP Clonase™
   1050..1074    +  protein_bind   attB1: mutant version of attB; recombination site for the Gateway® BP reaction BP Clonase™
   1668..2024    +  CDS            FLP1 (fragment): FLP_YEAST - Experimental evidence at protein level: Swiss-Prot protein existence level 1. Part of the plasmid amplification system, which corrects any decrease in copy number caused by a rare missegregation event. Catalyzes the recombination between the large inverted repetitions of the 2-micron plasmid during plasmid replication. This recombination event changes the direction of one of the two replication forks in the bidirectionally replicating molecule, effectively resulting in multiple rounds of replication from a single initiation event. Binds specifically to the FLP recognition target (F
   3565..3585    -  protein_bind   attB2: mutant version of attB; core recombination site for the Gateway® BP reaction BP Clonase™
   4017..4034    -  promoter       URA3 promoter (fragment): S. cerevisiae URA3
   4579..4599    -  protein_bind   attB3: mutant version of attB; core recombination site for the Gateway® BP reaction BP Clonase™
   4603..4760    +  CDS            lacZα (fragment): LacZα fragment of β-galactosidase; lacZ fragment
   4766..4865    -  misc_feature   bom (fragment): basis of mobility region from pBR322
   4967..5002    -  CDS            rop (fragment): Rop protein, which maintains plasmids at low copy number; rop
   5097..5201    +  promoter       AmpR promoter: bla
   5202..6062    +  CDS            AmpR: β-lactamase; bla; confers resistance to ampicillin, carbenicillin, and related antibiotics
   6233..6821    +  rep_origin     ori: high-copy-number ColE1/pMB1/pBR322/pUC origin of replication
