[The description below was written by a language model from this plasmid's Addgene catalogue record and pLannotate feature annotations shown in this document.]
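Description:
pMDJ21 is a C. elegans expression clone of about 7 kb, assembled by three-fragment (MultiSite) Gateway recombination into the pDEST R4-R3 destination backbone. It is maintained in E. coli as a high-copy plasmid through a ColE1/pUC-type origin and selected with ampicillin via the β-lactamase gene and its own promoter. The remaining backbone annotations (partial lacZα, bom and rop fragments) are vestiges of the parental cloning vector. A very short hit to a yeast URA3 promoter inside the 3' UTR slot is most likely a chance match rather than a functional element.

The payload sits between the four Gateway recombination scars, which delimit the three slots. The attB4–attB1 interval carries the smu-1 promoter, the attB1–attB2 interval carries the eFlp recombinase coding region, and the attB2–attB3 interval carries the smu-1 3' UTR. Flp is the site-specific recombinase from the yeast 2-micron plasmid, and it acts on FRT target sites. The annotation software recognises only a fragment of it within a roughly 2.5 kb slot. This fits a recoded gene interrupted by introns, since the name indicates that the gene contains PATCs (periodic An/Tn clusters), non-coding sequence motifs associated with resistance to germline silencing in worms.

The record describes the plasmid as an optimized enzyme for genome editing in C. elegans. The associated work concerns design rules that minimise germline silencing of transgenes carried on simple extrachromosomal arrays. The construct therefore appears intended to supply Flp activity in the worm, including the germline, for FRT-based recombination. The record does not list specific target constructs or a worm selection marker.
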