Addgene plasmid #159810: pMDJ21 - pEXP [Psmu-1 | eFlp recombinase (PATCs) | smu-1 UTR]
Purpose: Optimized enzyme for genome editing in C. elegans
Depositing lab: Christian Froekjaer-Jensen. Depositing organization: King Abdullah University of Science and Technology (KAUST). Publication: Engineering rules that minimize germline silencing of transgenes in simple extrachromosomal arrays in C. elegans. Aljohani MD, El Mouridi S, Priyadarshini M, Vargas-Velazquez AM, Frokjaer-Jensen C. Nat Commun. 2020 Dec 9;11(1):6300. doi: 10.1038/s41467-020-19898-0. PubMed 33298957.
Backbone
  Vector backbone: pDEST R4-R3
  Vector type: Worm Expression
Growth in bacteria
  Bacterial resistance: Ampicillin, 100 μg/mL
  Growth temperature: 37°C
  Growth strain: DH5alpha
  Copy number: High Copy
Gene/Insert
  Gene/Insert name: pEXP [Psmu-1 | eFlp recombinase (PATCs) | smu-1 UTR]
  Species: C. elegans (nematode)
  Mutation: Not applicable
  Cloning method: Gateway Cloning
Terms and licenses: Academic/Nonprofit Terms; Industry Terms: Not Available to Industry
Depositor comments: See www.wormbuilder.org for more information.
How to cite: pMDJ21 - pEXP [Psmu-1 | eFlp recombinase (PATCs) | smu-1 UTR] was a gift from Christian Froekjaer-Jensen (Addgene plasmid # 159810 ; http://n2t.net/addgene:159810 ; RRID:Addgene_159810)
